>Addgene plasmid #214978 | pKH159_FLAG-APEX2-YIPF4 WT | addgene full sequence | sequence record 431738 | Addgene NGS Result
AAGCGGGGGCGGTGTTCGCCGAGATCGGCCCGCGCATGGCCGAGTTGAGCGGTTCCCGGCTGGCCGCGCA
GCAACAGATGGAAGGCCTCCTGGCGCCGCACCGGCCCAAGGAGCCCGCGTGGTTCCTGGCCACCGTCGGC
GTCTCGCCCGACCACCAGGGCAAGGGTCTGGGCAGCGCCGTCGTGCTCCCCGGAGTGGAGGCGGCCGAGC
GCGCCGGGGTGCCCGCCTTCCTGGAGACCTCCGCGCCCCGCAACCTCCCCTTCTACGAGCGGCTCGGCTT
CACCGTCACCGCCGACGTCGAGGTGCCCGAAGGACCGCGCACCTGGTGCATGACCCGCAAGCCCGGTGCC
TGATGCATCGATGGATCCTAATCAACCTCTGGATTACAAAATTTGTGAAAGATTGACTGGTATTCTTAAC
TATGTTGCTCCTTTTACGCTATGTGGATACGCTGCTTTAATGCCTTTGTATCATGCTATTGCTTCCCGTA
TGGCTTTCATTTTCTCCTCCTTGTATAAATCCTGGTTGCTGTCTCTTTATGAGGAGTTGTGGCCCGTTGT
CAGGCAACGTGGCGTGGTGTGCACTGTGTTTGCTGACGCAACCCCCACTGGTTGGGGCATTGCCACCACC
TGTCAGCTCCTTTCCGGGACTTTCGCTTTCCCCCTCCCTATTGCCACGGCGGAACTCATCGCCGCCTGCC
TTGCCCGCTGCTGGACAGGGGCTCGGCTGTTGGGCACTGACAATTCCGTGGTGTTGTCGGGGAAATCATC
GTCCTTTCCTTGGCTGCTCGCCTGTGTTGCCACCTGGATTCTGCGCGGGACGTCCTTCTGCTACGTCCCT
TCGGCCCTCAATCCAGCGGACCTTCCTTCCCGCGGCCTGCTGCCGGCTCTGCGGCCTCTTCCGCGTCTTC
GCCTTCGCCCTCAGACGAGTCGGATCTCCCTTTGGGCCGCCTCCCCGCCTGAGATCCTTTAAGACCAATG
ACTTACAAGGCAGCTGTAGATCTTAGCCACTTTTTAAAAGAAAAGGGGGGACTGGAAGGGCTAATTCACT
CCCAACGAAGACAAGATCTGCTTTTTGCTTGTACTGGGTCTCTCTGGTTAGACCAGATCTGAGCCTGGGA
GCTCTCTGGCTAACTAGGGAACCCACTGCTTAAGCCTCAATAAAGCTTGCCTTGAGTGCTTCAAGTAGTG
TGTGCCCGTCTGTTGTGTGACTCTGGTAACTAGAGATCCCTCAGACCCTTTTAGTCAGTGTGGAAAATCT
CTAGCAGTAGTAGTTCATGTCATCTTATTATTCAGTATTTATAACTTGCAAAGAAATGAATATCAGAGAG
TGAGAGGCCCGGGTTAATTAAGGAAAGGGCTAGATCATTCTTGAAGACGAAAGGGCCTCGTGATACGCCT
ATTTTTATAGGTTAATGTCATGATAATAATGGTTTCTTAGACGTCAGGTGGCACTTTTCGGGGAAATGTG
CGCGGAACCCCTATTTGTTTATTTTTCTAAATACATTCAAATATGTATCCGCTCATGAGACAATAACCCT
GATAAATGCTTCAATAATATTGAAAAAGGAAGAGTATGAGTATTCAACATTTCCGTGTCGCCCTTATTCC
CTTTTTTGCGGCATTTTGCCTTCCTGTTTTTGCTCACCCAGAAACGCTGGTGAAAGTAAAAGATGCTGAA
GATCAGTTGGGTGCACGAGTGGGTTACATCGAACTGGATCTCAACAGCGGTAAGATCCTTGAGAGTTTTC
GCCCCGAAGAACGTTTTCCAATGATGAGCACTTTTAAAGTTCTGCTATGTGGCGCGGTATTATCCCGTGT
TGACGCCGGGCAAGAGCAACTCGGTCGCCGCATACACTATTCTCAGAATGACTTGGTTGAGTACTCACCA
GTCACAGAAAAGCATCTTACGGATGGCATGACAGTAAGAGAATTATGCAGTGCTGCCATAACCATGAGTG
ATAACACTGCGGCCAACTTACTTCTGACAACGATCGGAGGACCGAAGGAGCTAACCGCTTTTTTGCACAA
CATGGGGGATCATGTAACTCGCCTTGATCGTTGGGAACCGGAGCTGAATGAAGCCATACCAAACGACGAG
CGTGACACCACGATGCCTGTAGCAATGGCAACAACGTTGCGCAAACTATTAACTGGCGAACTACTTACTC
TAGCTTCCCGGCAACAATTAATAGACTGGATGGAGGCGGATAAAGTTGCAGGACCACTTCTGCGCTCGGC
CCTTCCGGCTGGCTGGTTTATTGCTGATAAATCTGGAGCCGGTGAGCGTGGGTCTCGCGGTATCATTGCA
GCACTGGGGCCAGATGGTAAGCCCTCCCGTATCGTAGTTATCTACACGACGGGGAGTCAGGCAACTATGG
ATGAACGAAATAGACAGATCGCTGAGATAGGTGCCTCACTGATTAAGCATTGGTAACTGTCAGACCAAGT
TTACTCATATATACTTTAGATTGATTTAAAACTTCATTTTTAATTTAAAAGGATCTAGGTGAAGATCCTT
TTTGATAATCTCATGACCAAAATCCCTTAACGTGAGTTTTCGTTCCACTGAGCGTCAGACCCCGTAGAAA
AGATCAAAGGATCTTCTTGAGATCCTTTTTTTCTGCGCGTAATCTGCTGCTTGCAAACAAAAAAACCACC
GCTACCAGCGGTGGTTTGTTTGCCGGATCAAGAGCTACCAACTCTTTTTCCGAAGGTAACTGGCTTCAGC
AGAGCGCAGATACCAAATACTGTTCTTCTAGTGTAGCCGTAGTTAGGCCACCACTTCAAGAACTCTGTAG
CACCGCCTACATACCTCGCTCTGCTAATCCTGTTACCAGTGGCTGCTGCCAGTGGCGATAAGTCGTGTCT
TACCGGGTTGGACTCAAGACGATAGTTACCGGATAAGGCGCAGCGGTCGGGCTGAACGGGGGGTTCGTGC
ACACAGCCCAGCTTGGAGCGAACGACCTACACCGAACTGAGATACCTACAGCGTGAGCTATGAGAAAGCG
CCACGCTTCCCGAAGGGAGAAAGGCGGACAGGTATCCGGTAAGCGGCAGGGTCGGAACAGGAGAGCGCAC
GAGGGAGCTTCCAGGGGGAAACGCCTGGTATCTTTATAGTCCTGTCGGGTTTCGCCACCTCTGACTTGAG
CGTCGATTTTTGTGATGCTCGTCAGGGGGGCGGAGCCTATGGAAAAACGCCAGCAACGCGGCCTTTTTAC
GGTTCCTGGCCTTTTGCTGGCCTTTTGCTCACATGTTCTTTCCTGCGTTATCCCCTGATTCTGTGGATAA
CCGTATTACCGCCTTTGAGTGAGCTGATACCGCTCGCCGCAGCCGAACGACCGAGCGCAGCGAGTCAGTG
AGCGAGGAAGCGGAAGAGCGCCCAATACGCAAACCGCCTCTCCCCGCGCGTTGGCCGATTCATTAATGCA
GCAAGCTCATGGCTGACTAATTTTTTTTATTTATGCAGAGGCCGAGGCCGCCTCGGCCTCTGAGCTATTC
CAGAAGTAGTGAGGAGGCTTTTTTGGAGGCCTAGGCTTTTGCAAAAAGCTCCCCGTGGCACGACAGGTTT
CCCGACTGGAAAGCGGGCAGTGAGCGCAACGCAATTAATGTGAGTTAGCTCACTCATTAGGCACCCCAGG
CTTTACACTTTATGCTTCCGGCTCGTATGTTGTGTGGAATTGTGAGCGGATAACAATTTCACACAGGAAA
CAGCTATGACATGATTACGAATTTCACAAATAAAGCATTTTTTTCACTGCATTCTAGTTGTGGTTTGTCC
AAACTCATCAATGTATCTTATCATGTCTGGATCAACTGGATAACTCAAGCTAACCAAAATCATCCCAAAC
TTCCCACCCCATACCCTATTACCACTGCCAATTACCTGTGGTTTCATTTACTCTAAACCTGTGATTCCTC
TGAATTATTTTCATTTTAAAGAAATTGTATTTGTTAAATATGTACTACAAACTTAGTAGTTGGAAGGGCT
AATTCACTCCCAAAGAAGACAAGATATCCTTGATCTGTGGATCTACCACACACAAGGCTACTTCCCTGAT
TAGCAGAACTACACACCAGGGCCAGGGGTCAGATATCCACTGACCTTTGGATGGTGCTACAAGCTAGTAC
CAGTTGAGCCAGATAAGGTAGAAGAGGCCAATAAAGGAGAGAACACCAGCTTGTTACACCCTGTGAGCCT
GCATGGGATGGATGACCCGGAGAGAGAAGTGTTAGAGTGGAGGTTTGACAGCCGCCTAGCATTTCATCAC
GTGGCCCGAGAGCTGCATCCGGAGTACTTCAAGAACTGCTGATATCGAGCTTGCTACAAGGGACTTTCCG
CTGGGGACTTTCCAGGGAGGCGTGGCCTGGGCGGGACTGGGGAGTGGCGAGCCCTCAGATCCTGCATATA
AGCAGCTGCTTTTTGCCTGTACTGGGTCTCTCTGGTTAGACCAGATCTGAGCCTGGGAGCTCTCTGGCTA
ACTAGGGAACCCACTGCTTAAGCCTCAATAAAGCTTGCCTTGAGTGCTTCAAGTAGTGTGTGCCCGTCTG
TTGTGTGACTCTGGTAACTAGAGATCCCTCAGACCCTTTTAGTCAGTGTGGAAAATCTCTAGCAGTGGCG
CCCGAACAGGGACTTGAAAGCGAAAGGGAAACCAGAGGAGCTCTCTCGACGCAGGACTCGGCTTGCTGAA
GCGCGCACGGCAAGAGGCGAGGGGCGGCGACTGGTGAGTACGCCAAAAATTTTGACTAGCGGAGGCTAGA
AGGAGAGAGATGGGTGCGAGAGCGTCAGTATTAAGCGGGGGAGAATTAGATCGCGATGGGAAAAAATTCG
GTTAAGGCCAGGGGGAAAGAAAAAATATAAATTAAAACATATAGTATGGGCAAGCAGGGAGCTAGAACGA
TTCGCAGTTAATCCTGGCCTGTTAGAAACATCAGAAGGCTGTAGACAAATACTGGGACAGCTACAACCAT
CCCTTCAGACAGGATCAGAAGAACTTAGATCATTATATAATACAGTAGCAACCCTCTATTGTGTGCATCA
AAGGATAGAGATAAAAGACACCAAGGAAGCTTTAGACAAGATAGAGGAAGAGCAAAACAAAAGTAAGACC
ACCGCACAGCAAGCGGCCGGCCGCTGATCTTCAGACCTGGAGGAGGAGATATGAGGGACAATTGGAGAAG
TGAATTATATAAATATAAAGTAGTAAAAATTGAACCATTAGGAGTAGCACCCACCAAGGCAAAGAGAAGA
GTGGTGCAGAGAGAAAAAAGAGCAGTGGGAATAGGAGCTTTGTTCCTTGGGTTCTTGGGAGCAGCAGGAA
GCACTATGGGCGCAGCGTCAATGACGCTGACGGTACAGGCCAGACAATTATTGTCTGGTATAGTGCAGCA
GCAGAACAATTTGCTGAGGGCTATTGAGGCGCAACAGCATCTGTTGCAACTCACAGTCTGGGGCATCAAG
CAGCTCCAGGCAAGAATCCTGGCTGTGGAAAGATACCTAAAGGATCAACAGCTCCTGGGGATTTGGGGTT
GCTCTGGAAAACTCATTTGCACCACTGCTGTGCCTTGGAATGCTAGTTGGAGTAATAAATCTCTGGAACA
GATTTGGAATCACACGACCTGGATGGAGTGGGACAGAGAAATTAACAATTACACAAGCTTAATACACTCC
TTAATTGAAGAATCGCAAAACCAGCAAGAAAAGAATGAACAAGAATTATTGGAATTAGATAAATGGGCAA
GTTTGTGGAATTGGTTTAACATAACAAATTGGCTGTGGTATATAAAATTATTCATAATGATAGTAGGAGG
CTTGGTAGGTTTAAGAATAGTTTTTGCTGTACTTTCTATAGTGAATAGAGTTAGGCAGGGATATTCACCA
TTATCGTTTCAGACCCACCTCCCAACCCCGAGGGGACCCGACAGGCCCGAAGGAATAGAAGAAGAAGGTG
GAGAGAGAGACAGAGACAGATCCATTCGATTAGTGAACGGATCTCGACGGTATCGCCGAATTAATTCACA
AATGGCAGTATTCATCCACAATTTTAAAAGAAAAGGGGGGATTGGGGGGTACAGTGCAGGGGAAAGAATA
GTAGACATAATAGCAACAGACATACAAACTAAAGAATTACAAAAACAAATTACAAAAATTCAAAATTTTC
GGGTTTATTACAGGGACAGCAGAGATCCAGTTTGGACTAGTGGAGTTCCGCGTTACATAACTTACGGTAA
ATGGCCCGCCTGGCTGACCGCCCAACGACCCCCGCCCATTGACGTCAATAATGACGTATGTTCCCATAGT
AACGCCAATAGGGACTTTCCATTGACGTCAATGGGTGGAGTATTTACGGTAAACTGCCCACTTGGCAGTA
CATCAAGTGTATCATATGCCAAGTACGCCCCCTATTGACGTCAATGACGGTAAATGGCCCGCCTGGCATT
ATGCCCAGTACATGACCTTATGGGACTTTCCTACTTGGCAGTACATCTACGTATTAGTCATCGCTATTAC
CATGGTGATGCGGTTTTGGCAGTACATCAATGGGCGTGGATAGCGGTTTGACTCACGGGGATTTCCAAGT
CTCCACCCCATTGACGTCAATGGGAGTTTGTTTTGGCACCAAAATCAACGGGACTTTCCAAAATGTCGTA
ACAACTCCGCCCCATTGACGCAAATGGGCGGTAGGCGTGTACGGTGGGAGGTCTATATAAGCAGAGCTCG
TTTAGTGAACCGTCAGATCGCCTGGAGACGCCATCCACGCTGTTTTGACCTCCATAGAAGACACCGGCGG
CCGCAGATCTCTCGAGGTTGATCTGCCACCATGATGGACTACAAGGATGACGACGATAAGGGAAAGTCTT
ACCCAACTGTGAGTGCTGATTACCAGGACGCCGTTGAGAAGGCGAAGAAGAAGCTCAGAGGCTTCATCGC
TGAGAAGAGATGCGCTCCTCTAATGCTCCGTTTGGCATTCCACTCTGCTGGAACCTTTGACAAGGGCACG
AAGACCGGTGGACCCTTCGGAACCATCAAGCACCCTGCCGAACTGGCTCACAGCGCTAACAACGGTCTTG
ACATCGCTGTTAGGCTTTTGGAGCCACTCAAGGCGGAGTTCCCTATTTTGAGCTACGCCGATTTCTACCA
GTTGGCTGGCGTTGTTGCCGTTGAGGTCACGGGTGGACCTAAGGTTCCATTCCACCCTGGAAGAGAGGAC
AAGCCTGAGCCACCACCAGAGGGTCGCTTGCCCGATCCCACTAAGGGTTCTGACCATTTGAGAGATGTGT
TTGGCAAAGCTATGGGGCTTACTGACCAAGATATCGTTGCTCTATCTGGGGGTCACACTATTGGAGCTGC
ACACAAGGAGCGTTCTGGATTTGAGGGTCCCTGGACCTCTAATCCTCTTATTTTCGACAACTCATACTTC
ACGGAGTTGTTGAGTGGTGAGAAGGAAGGTCTCCTTCAGCTACCTTCTGACAAGGCTCTTTTGTCTGACC
CTGTATTCCGCCCTCTCGTTGACAAATATGCAGCGGACGAAGATGCCTTCTTTGCTGATTACGCTGAGGC
TCACCAAAAGCTTTCCGAGCTTGGGTTTGCTGATGCCGCTCGAGGTTATCAAACAAGTTTGTACAAAAAA
GTTGGCATGCAGCCTCCGGGCCCGCCCCCGGCCTATGCCCCCACTAACGGGGACTTCACCTTTGTCTCCT
CAGCAGACGCGGAAGATCTCAGTGGTTCAATAGCATCCCCAGATGTCAAATTAAATCTTGGTGGAGATTT
TATCAAAGAATCTACAGCTACTACATTTCTGAGACAAAGAGGTTATGGCTGGCTTCTGGAAGTTGAAGAT
GATGATCCTGAAGATAACAAGCCACTCTTGGAAGAATTGGACATTGATCTAAAGGATATTTACTACAAAA
TCCGATGTGTTTTGATGCCAATGCCATCACTTGGTTTTAATAGACAAGTGGTGAGAGACAATCCTGACTT
TTGGGGTCCTCTGGCTGTTGTTCTTTTCTTTTCCATGATATCATTATATGGACAGTTTAGGGTGGTCTCA
TGGATTATAACCATTTGGATATTTGGTTCACTAACAATTTTCTTACTGGCCAGAGTTCTTGGTGGAGAAG
TTGCATATGGCCAAGTCCTTGGAGTTATAGGATATTCATTACTTCCTCTCATTGTAATAGCCCCTGTACT
TTTGGTGGTTGGATCATTTGAAGTGGTGTCTACACTTATAAAACTGTTTGGTGTGTTTTGGGCTGCCTAC
AGTGCTGCTTCATTGTTAGTGGGTGAAGAATTCAAGACCAAAAAGCCTCTTCTGATTTATCCAATCTTTT
TATTATACATTTATTTTTTGTCGTTATATACTGGTGTGCCAACTTTCTTGTACAAAGTGGTTCGATAACG
AATTCCGCCCCCCCCCCCTAACGTTACTGGCCGAAGCCGCTTGGAATAAGGCCGGTGTGCGTTTGTCTAT
ATGTTATTTTCCACCATATTGCCGTCTTTTGGCAATGTGAGGGCCCGGAAACCTGGCCCTGTCTTCTTGA
CGAGCATTCCTAGGGGTCTTTCCCCTCTCGCCAAAGGAATGCAAGGTCTGTTGAATGTCGTGAAGGAAGC
AGTTCCTCTGGAAGCTTCTTGAAGACAAACAACGTCTGTAGCGACCCTTTGCAGGCAGCGGAACCCCCCA
CCTGGCGACAGGTGCCTCTGCGGCCAAAAGCCACGTGTATAAGATACACCTGCAAAGGCGGCACAACCCC
AGTGCCACGTTGTGAGTTGGATAGTTGTGGAAAGAGTCAAATGGCTCTCCTCAAGCGTATTCAACAAGGG
GCTGAAGGATGCCCAGAAGGTACCCCATTGTATGGGATCTGATCTGGGGCCTCGGTGCACATGCTTTACA
TGTGTTTAGTCGAGGTTAAAAAAACGTCTAGGCCCCCCGAACCACGGGGACGTGGTTTTCCTTTGAAAAA
CACGATGATAATATGGCCACAACCATGACCGAGTACAAGCCCACGGTGCGCCTCGCCACCCGCGACGACG
TCCCCAGGGCCGTACGCACCCTCGCCGCCGCGTTCGCCGACTACCCCGCCACGCGCCACACCGTCGATCC
GGACCGCCACATCGAGCGGGTCACCGAGCTGCAAGAACTCTTCCTCACGCGCGTCGGGCTCGACATCGGC
AAGGTGTGGGTCGCGGACGACGGCGCCGCGGTGGCGGTCTGGACCACGCCGGAGAGCGTCG
Features (pLannotate 1.2.2; 29 found; start..end, strand, type, name):
    370..958     +  misc_feature   WPRE: woodchuck hepatitis virus posttranscriptional regulatory element
    966..1031    +  CDS            nef (fragment): NEF_HV1Z2 - Experimental evidence at protein level: Swiss-Prot protein existence level 1. Extracellular Nef protein targets CD4(+) T-lymphocytes for apoptosis by interacting with CXCR4 surface receptors. From Human immunodeficiency virus type 1 group M subtype D (isolate Z2/CDC-Z34) (HIV-1).
   1033..1266    +  LTR            3' LTR (ΔU3): self-inactivating 3' long terminal repeat (LTR) from HIV-1
   1471..1575    +  promoter       AmpR promoter: bla
   1576..2436    +  CDS            AmpR: β-lactamase; bla; confers resistance to ampicillin, carbenicillin, and related antibiotics
   2607..3195    +  rep_origin     ori: high-copy-number ColE1/pMB1/pBR322/pUC origin of replication
   3378..3432    +  CDS            lacI (fragment): lac repressor; lacI; The lac repressor binds to the lac operator to inhibit transcription in E. coli. This inhibition can be relieved by adding lactose or isopropyl-β-D-thiogalactopyranoside (IPTG).
   3438..3531    +  rep_origin     SV40 ori (fragment): SV40 origin of replication
   3556..3593    +  CDS            lacI (fragment): lac repressor; lacI; The lac repressor binds to the lac operator to inhibit transcription in E. coli. This inhibition can be relieved by adding lactose or isopropyl-β-D-thiogalactopyranoside (IPTG).
   3606..3627    +  protein_bind   CAP binding site: CAP binding activates transcription in the presence of cAMP. E. coli catabolite activator protein
   3642..3672    +  promoter       lac promoter: promoter for the E. coli lac operon
   3680..3696    +  protein_bind   lac operator: The lac repressor binds to the lac operator to inhibit transcription in E. coli. This inhibition can be relieved by adding lactose or isopropyl-β-D-thiogalactopyranoside (IPTG). lac repressor encoded by lacI
   3730..3813    +  polyA_signal   SV40 poly(A) signal (fragment): SV40 polyadenylation signal
   3980..4309    +  CDS            nef (fragment): NEF_HV1BR - Experimental evidence at protein level: Swiss-Prot protein existence level 1. Extracellular Nef protein targets CD4(+) T-lymphocytes for apoptosis by interacting with CXCR4 surface receptors (PubMed:14990729). From Human immunodeficiency virus type 1 group M subtype B (isolate BRU/LAI) (HIV-1).
   4357..4614    +  LTR            5' LTR (truncated): truncated 5' long terminal repeat (LTR) from HIV-1
   4661..4786    +  misc_feature   HIV-1 Ψ: packaging signal of human immunodeficiency virus type 1
   4770..5108    +  CDS            HIV-1 gag (fragment): gag protein from human immunodeficiency virus 1; gag
   5283..5516    +  misc_feature   RRE: The Rev response element (RRE) of HIV-1 allows for Rev-dependent mRNA export from the nucleus to the cytoplasm.
   5893..5993    +  CDS            Rev (fragment): human immunodeficiency virus 1 (HIV-1) Rev protein; rev; enhances nuclear export of unspliced and incompletely spliced viral mRNAs
   6042..6159    +  misc_feature   cPPT/CTS: central polypurine tract and central termination sequence of HIV-1
   6211..6514    +  enhancer       CMV enhancer: human cytomegalovirus immediate early enhancer
   6515..6718    +  promoter       CMV promoter: human cytomegalovirus (CMV) immediate early promoter
   6830..6853    +  CDS            3xFLAG (fragment): three tandem FLAG® epitope tags
   6850..7597    +  CDS            APEX2 (fragment): soybean ascorbate peroxidase, engineered to serve as a monomeric tag for electron microscopy and live-cell proteomics (Lam et al., 2015) more active than the original APEX due to the A134P mutation
   7614..7631    +  protein_bind   attB1 (fragment): mutant version of attB; core recombination site for the Gateway® BP reaction BP Clonase™
   7637..8368    +  CDS            YIPF4: YIPF4_HUMAN - Experimental evidence at protein level: Swiss-Prot protein existence level 1. Involved in the maintenance of the Golgi structure. From Homo sapiens (Human).
   8373..8390    -  protein_bind   attB2 (fragment): mutant version of attB; core recombination site for the Gateway® BP reaction BP Clonase™
   8509..8971    +  misc_feature   IRES: internal ribosome entry site (IRES) of the encephalomyocarditis virus (EMCV)
   8985..353     +  CDS            PuroR (across the origin): puromycin N-acetyltransferase; pac from Streptomyces alboniger; confers resistance to puromycin
