[The description below was written by a language model from this plasmid's Addgene catalogue record and pLannotate feature annotations shown in this document.]
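Description:
pKH159_FLAG-APEX2-YIPF4 WT is a 9,231-nt HIV-1-based lentiviral expression plasmid built on a pHAGE-type backbone ("phage lentiviral" in the record) and carrying wild-type human YIPF4 fused at its N-terminus to FLAG and the engineered peroxidase APEX2. It is propagated in E. coli through a high-copy ColE1/pUC origin with ampicillin selection (AmpR, β-lactamase). The viral portion contains a truncated 5' LTR, the Ψ packaging signal with a gag fragment, the Rev response element, the cPPT/CTS, a WPRE and a self-inactivating ΔU3 3' LTR. With these elements the transfer RNA can be packaged when helper functions are supplied in trans, then integrated into target cells without regenerating an active viral promoter.

Within the provirus, the CMV enhancer and promoter drive a single transcript. A FLAG epitope (annotated as a fragment of 3xFLAG, so probably a single copy) is followed by APEX2, then an attB1 scar, the YIPF4 coding sequence and an attB2 scar. The att sites reflect insertion of the gene by Gateway recombination into a destination vector that already carried the tag. Downstream, an EMCV IRES allows translation of puromycin N-acetyltransferase from the same mRNA, so transduced mammalian cells can be selected with puromycin and resistance is linked to expression of the fusion. The WPRE enhances transcript expression.

YIPF4 is a Golgi protein involved in maintaining Golgi structure. APEX2 is used for proximity biotinylation proteomics and as an electron microscopy tag, while FLAG permits detection or immunoprecipitation. The record states the purpose only as FLAG-APEX2-tagged YIPF4; the associated publication concerns Golgiphagy membrane receptors under nutrient stress, which fits with mapping YIPF4-proximal proteins in stably transduced cells.
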