Addgene plasmid #214978: pKH159_FLAG-APEX2-YIPF4 WT
Purpose: Flag-APEX2 tagged YIPF4
Depositing lab: Wade Harper. Depositing organization: Harvard Medical School. Publication: Proteome census upon nutrient stress reveals Golgiphagy membrane receptors. Hickey KL, Swarup S, Smith IR, Paoli JC, Miguel Whelan E, Paulo JA, Harper JW. Nature. 2023 Nov;623(7985):167-174. doi: 10.1038/s41586-023-06657-6. Epub 2023 Sep 27. PubMed 37757899.
Backbone
  Vector backbone: phage lentiviral
  Vector type: Lentiviral
Growth in bacteria
  Bacterial resistance: Ampicillin, 100 μg/mL
  Growth temperature: 37°C
  Growth strain: NEB Stable
  Copy number: High Copy
Gene/Insert
  Gene/Insert name: FLAG-APEX2-YIPF4
  Species: H. sapiens (human)
  Entrez Gene: YIPF4 (a.k.a. FinGER4, MGC11061, Nbla11189)
  Cloning method: Gateway Cloning
Terms and licenses: Academic/Nonprofit Terms; Industry Terms: Not Available to Industry
How to cite: pKH159_FLAG-APEX2-YIPF4 WT was a gift from Wade Harper (Addgene plasmid # 214978 ; http://n2t.net/addgene:214978 ; RRID:Addgene_214978)
